>Addgene plasmid #215818 | EXT1-pLJC2-3XFLAG | addgene full sequence | sequence record 425321 | Addgene NGS Result
GTGATGCGGTTTTGGCAGTACATCAATGGGCGTGGATAGCGGTTTGACTCACGGGGATTTCCAAGTCTCC
ACCCCATTGACGTCAATGGGAGTTTGTTTTGGCACCAAAATCAACGGGACTTTCCAAAATGTCGTAACAA
CTCCGCCCCATTGACGCAAATGGGCGGTAGGCGTGTACGGTGGGAGGTCTATATAAGCAGAGCTGGTTTA
GTGAACCGTCAGATCCGCTAGCGCTACCGGTTTAATTAAGCCACCATGCAGGCCAAAAAACGCTATTTCA
TCCTGCTCTCAGCTGGCTCTTGTCTCGCCCTTTTGTTTTATTTCGGAGGCTTGCAGTTTAGGGCATCGAG
GAGCCACAGCCGGAGAGAAGAACACAGCGGTAGGAATGGCTTGCACCACCCCAGTCCGGATCATTTCTGG
CCCCGCTTCCCGGACGCTCTGCGCCCCTTCGTTCCTTGGGATCAATTGGAAAACGAGGATTCCAGCGTGC
ACATTTCCCCCCGGCAGAAGCGAGATGCCAACTCCAGCATCTACAAAGGCAAGAAGTGCCGCATGGAGTC
CTGCTTCGATTTCACCCTTTGCAAGAAAAACGGCTTCAAAGTCTACGTATACCCACAGCAAAAAGGGGAG
AAAATCGCCGAAAGTTACCAAAACATTCTAGCGGCCATCGAGGGCTCCAGGTTCTACACCTCGGACCCCA
GCCAGGCGTGCCTCTTTGTCCTGAGTCTGGATACTTTAGACAGAGACCAGTTGTCACCTCAGTATGTGCA
CAATTTGAGATCCAAAGTGCAGAGTCTCCACTTGTGGAACAATGGTAGGAATCATTTAATTTTTAATTTA
TATTCCGGCACTTGGCCTGACTACACCGAGGACGTGGGGTTTGACATCGGCCAGGCGATGCTGGCCAAAG
CCAGCATCAGTACTGAAAACTTCCGACCCAACTTTGATGTTTCTATTCCCCTCTTTTCTAAGGATCATCC
CAGGACAGGAGGGGAGAGGGGGTTTTTGAAGTTCAACACCATCCCTCCTCTCAGGAAGTACATGCTGGTA
TTCAAGGGGAAGAGGTACCTGACAGGGATAGGATCAGACACCAGGAATGCCTTATATCACGTCCATAACG
GGGAGGACGTTGTGCTCCTCACCACCTGCAAGCATGGCAAAGACTGGCAAAAGCACAAGGATTCTCGCTG
TGACAGAGACAACACCGAGTATGAGAAGTATGATTATCGGGAAATGCTGCACAATGCCACTTTCTGTCTG
GTTCCTCGTGGTCGCAGGCTTGGGTCCTTCAGATTCCTGGAGGCTTTGCAGGCTGCCTGCGTCCCTGTGA
TGCTCAGCAATGGATGGGAGTTGCCATTCTCTGAAGTGATTAATTGGAACCAAGCTGCCGTCATAGGCGA
TGAGAGATTGTTATTACAGATTCCTTCTACAATCAGGTCTATTCATCAGGATAAAATCCTAGCACTTAGA
CAGCAGACACAATTCTTGTGGGAGGCTTATTTTTCTTCAGTTGAGAAGATTGTATTAACTACACTAGAGA
TTATTCAGGACAGAATATTCAAGCACATATCACGTAACAGTTTAATATGGAACAAACATCCTGGAGGATT
GTTCGTACTACCACAGTATTCATCTTATCTGGGAGATTTTCCTTACTACTATGCTAATTTAGGTTTAAAG
CCCCCCTCCAAATTCACTGCAGTCATCCATGCGGTGACCCCCCTGGTCTCTCAGTCCCAGCCAGTGTTGA
AGCTTCTCGTGGCTGCAGCCAAGTCCCAGTACTGTGCCCAGATCATAGTTCTATGGAATTGTGACAAGCC
CCTACCAGCCAAACACCGCTGGCCTGCCACTGCTGTGCCTGTCGTCGTCATTGAAGGAGAGAGCAAGGTT
ATGAGCAGCCGTTTTCTGCCCTACGACAACATCATCACAGACGCCGTGCTCAGCCTTGACGAGGACACGG
TGCTTTCAACAACAGAGGTGGATTTCGCCTTCACAGTGTGGCAGAGCTTCCCTGAGAGGATTGTGGGGTA
CCCCGCGCGCAGCCACTTCTGGGATAACTCTAAGGAGCGGTGGGGATACACATCAAAGTGGACGAACGAC
TACTCCATGGTGTTGACAGGAGCTGCTATTTACCACAAATATTATCACTACCTATACTCCCATTACCTGC
CAGCCAGCCTGAAGAACATGGTGGACCAATTGGCCAATTGTGAGGACATTCTCATGAACTTCCTGGTGTC
TGCTGTGACAAAATTGCCTCCAATCAAAGTGACCCAGAAGAAGCAGTATAAGGAGACAATGATGGGACAG
ACTTCTCGGGCTTCCCGTTGGGCTGACCCTGACCACTTTGCCCAGCGACAGAGCTGCATGAATACGTTTG
CCAGCTGGTTTGGCTACATGCCGCTGATCCACTCTCAGATGAGGCTCGACCCCGTCCTCTTTAAAGACCA
GGTCTCTATTTTGAGGAAGAAATACCGAGACATTGAGCGACTTGGAGGCAGCGCGGCCGCAGGCGACTAC
AAAGACCATGACGGTGATTATAAAGATCATGACATTGATTACAAGGATGACGATGACAAGTAATAAGAAT
TCTCGACCTCGAGACAAATGGCAGTATTCATCCACAATTTTAAAAGAAAAGGGGGGATTGGGGGGTACAG
TGCAGGGGAAAGAATAGTAGACATAATAGCAACAGACATACAAACTAAAGAATTACAAAAACAAATTACA
AAAATTCAAAATTTTCGGGTTTATTACAGGGACAGCAGAGATCCACTTTGGCCGCGGCTCGAGGGGGTTG
GGGTTGCGCCTTTTCCAAGGCAGCCCTGGGTTTGCGCAGGGACGCGGCTGCTCTGGGCGTGGTTCCGGGA
AACGCAGCGGCGCCGACCCTGGGTCTCGCACATTCTTCACGTCCGTTCGCAGCGTCACCCGGATCTTCGC
CGCTACCCTTGTGGGCCCCCCGGCGACGCTTCCTGCTCCGCCCCTAAGTCGGGAAGGTTCCTTGCGGTTC
GCGGCGTGCCGGACGTGACAAACGGAAGCCGCACGTCTCACTAGTACCCTCGCAGACGGACAGCGCCAGG
GAGCAATGGCAGCGCGCCGACCGCGATGGGCTGTGGCCAATAGCGGCTGCTCAGCAGGGCGCGCCGAGAG
CAGCGGCCGGGAAGGGGCGGTGCGGGAGGCGGGGTGTGGGGCGGTAGTGTGGGCCCTGTTCCTGCCCGCG
CGGTGTTCCGCATTCTGCAAGCCTCCGGAGCGCACGTCGGCAGTCGGCTCCCTCGTTGACCGAATCACCG
ACCTCTCTCCCCAGGGGGATCCACCGGAGCTTACCATGACCGAGTACAAGCCCACGGTGCGCCTCGCCAC
CCGCGACGACGTCCCCAGGGCCGTACGCACCCTCGCCGCCGCGTTCGCCGACTACCCCGCCACGCGCCAC
ACCGTCGATCCGGACCGCCACATCGAGCGGGTCACCGAGCTGCAAGAACTCTTCCTCACGCGCGTCGGGC
TCGACATCGGCAAGGTGTGGGTCGCGGACGACGGCGCCGCGGTGGCGGTCTGGACCACGCCGGAGAGCGT
CGAAGCGGGGGCGGTGTTCGCCGAGATCGGCCCGCGCATGGCCGAGTTGAGCGGTTCCCGGCTGGCCGCG
CAGCAACAGATGGAAGGCCTCCTGGCGCCGCACCGGCCCAAGGAGCCCGCGTGGTTCCTGGCCACCGTCG
GCGTCTCGCCCGACCACCAGGGCAAGGGTCTGGGCAGCGCCGTCGTGCTCCCCGGAGTGGAGGCGGCCGA
GCGCGCCGGGGTGCCCGCCTTCCTGGAGACCTCCGCGCCCCGCAACCTCCCCTTCTACGAGCGGCTCGGC
TTCACCGTCACCGCCGACGTCGAGGTGCCCGAAGGACCGCGCACCTGGTGCATGACCCGCAAGCCCGGTG
CCTGACGCCCGCCCCACGACCCGCAGCGCCCGACCGAAAGGAGCGCACGACCCCATGCATCGGTACCTTT
AAGACCAATGACTTACAAGGCAGCTGTAGATCTTAGCCACTTTTTAAAAGAAAAGGGGGGACTGGAAGGG
CTAATTCACTCCCAACGAAGACAAGATCTGCTTTTTGCTTGTACTGGGTCTCTCTGGTTAGACCAGATCT
GAGCCTGGGAGCTCTCTGGCTAACTAGGGAACCCACTGCTTAAGCCTCAATAAAGCTTGCCTTGAGTGCT
TCAAGTAGTGTGTGCCCGTCTGTTGTGTGACTCTGGTAACTAGAGATCCCTCAGACCCTTTTAGTCAGTG
TGGAAAATCTCTAGCAGTAGTAGTTCATGTCATCTTATTATTCAGTATTTATAACTTGCAAAGAAATGAA
TATCAGAGAGTGAGAGGAACTTGTTTATTGCAGCTTATAATGGTTACAAATAAAGCAATAGCATCACAAA
TTTCACAAATAAAGCATTTTTTTCACTGCATTCTAGTTGTGGTTTGTCCAAACTCATCAATGTATCTTAT
CATGTCTGGCTCTAGCTATCCCGCCCCTAACTCCGCCCATCCCGCCCCTAACTCCGCCCAGTTCCGCCCA
TTCTCCGCCCCATGGCTGACTAATTTTTTTTATTTATGCAGAGGCCGAGGCCGCCTCGGCCTCTGAGCTA
TTCCAGAAGTAGTGAGGAGGCTTTTTTGGAGGCCTAGGGACGTACCCAATTCGCCCTATAGTGAGTCGTA
TTACGCGCGCTCACTGGCCGTCGTTTTACAACGTCGTGACTGGGAAAACCCTGGCGTTACCCAACTTAAT
CGCCTTGCAGCACATCCCCCTTTCGCCAGCTGGCGTAATAGCGAAGAGGCCCGCACCGATCGCCCTTCCC
AACAGTTGCGCAGCCTGAATGGCGAATGGG
[124 nt withheld, positions 4861-4984]
C
[91 nt withheld, positions 4986-5076]
A
[49 nt withheld, positions 5078-5126]
CCTTTGACGTTGGAGTCCACGTTCTTT
[37 nt withheld, positions 5154-5190]
ACCCTATCTCGGTCTATTCTTTTGATTTATAAGGGATTTTGCCGATTTCGGCCTATTGGTTAAAAAATGA
GCTGATTTAACAAAAATTTAACGCGAATTTTAACAAAATATTAACGCTTACAATTTAGGTGGCACTTTTC
GGGGAAATGTGCGCGGAACCCCTATTTGTTTATTTTTCTAAATACATTCAAATATGTATCCGCTCATGAG
ACAATAACCCTGATAAATGCTTCAATAATATTGAAAAAGGAAGAGTATGAGTATTCAACATTTCCGTGTC
GCCCTTATTCCCTTTTTTGCGGCATTTTGCCTTCCTGTTTTTGCTCACCCAGAAACGCTGGTGAAAGTAA
AAGATGCTGAAGATCAGTTGGGTGCACGAGTGGGTTACATCGAACTGGATCTCAACAGCGGTAAGATCCT
TGAGAGTTTTCGCCCCGAAGAACGTTTTCCAATGATGAGCACTTTTAAAGTTCTGCTATGTGGCGCGGTA
TTATCCCGTATTGACGCCGGGCAAGAGCAACTCGGTCGCCGCATACACTATTCTCAGAATGACTTGGTTG
AGTACTCACCAGTCACAGAAAAGCATCTTACGGATGGCATGACAGTAAGAGAATTATGCAGTGCTGCCAT
AACCATGAGTGATAACACTGCGGCCAACTTACTTCTGACAACGATCGGAGGACCGAAGGAGCTAACCGCT
TTTTTGCACAACATGGGGGATCATGTAACTCGCCTTGATCGTTGGGAACCGGAGCTGAATGAAGCCATAC
CAAACGACGAGCGTGACACCACGATGCCTGTAGCAATGGCAACAACGTTGCGCAAACTATTAACTGGCGA
ACTACTTACTCTAGCTTCCCGGCAACAATTAATAGACTGGATGGAGGCGGATAAAGTTGCAGGACCACTT
CTGCGCTCGGCCCTTCCGGCTGGCTGGTTTATTGCTGATAAATCTGGAGCCGGTGAGCGTGGGTCTCGCG
GTATCATTGCAGCACTGGGGCCAGATGGTAAGCCCTCCCGTATCGTAGTTATCTACACGACGGGGAGTCA
GGCAACTATGGATGAACGAAATAGACAGATCGCTGAGATAGGTGCCTCACTGATTAAGCATTGGTAACTG
TCAGACCAAGTTTACTCATATATACTTTAGATTGATTTAAAACTTCATTTTTAATTTAAAAGGATCTAGG
TGAAGATCCTTTTTGATAATCTCATGACCAAAATCCCTTAACGTGAGTTTTCGTTCCACTGAGCGTCAGA
CCCCGTAGAAAAGATCAAAGGATCTTCTTGAGATCCTTTTTTTCTGCGCGTAATCTGCTGCTTGCAAACA
AAAAAACCACCGCTACCAGCGGTGGTTTGTTTGCCGGATCAAGAGCTACCAACTCTTTTTCCGAAGGTAA
CTGGCTTCAGCAGAGCGCAGATACCAAATACTGTTCTTCTAGTGTAGCCGTAGTTAGGCCACCACTTCAA
GAACTCTGTAGCACCGCCTACATACCTCGCTCTGCTAATCCTGTTACCAGTGGCTGCTGCCAGTGGCGAT
AAGTCGTGTCTTACCGGGTTGGACTCAAGACGATAGTTACCGGATAAGGCGCAGCGGTCGGGCTGAACGG
GGGGTTCGTGCACACAGCCCAGCTTGGAGCGAACGACCTACACCGAACTGAGATACCTACAGCGTGAGCT
ATGAGAAAGCGCCACGCTTCCCGAAGGGAGAAAGGCGGACAGGTATCCGGTAAGCGGCAGGGTCGGAACA
GGAGAGCGCACGAGGGAGCTTCCAGGGGGAAACGCCTGGTATCTTTATAGTCCTGTCGGGTTTCGCCACC
TCTGACTTGAGCGTCGATTTTTGTGATGCTCGTCAGGGGGGCGGAGCCTATGGAAAAACGCCAGCAACGC
GGCCTTTTTACGGTTCCTGGCCTTTTGCTGGCCTTTTGCTCACATGTTCTTTCCTGCGTTATCCCCTGAT
TCTGTGGATAACCGTATTACCGCCTTTGAGTGAGCTGATACCGCTCGCCGCAGCCGAACGACCGAGCGCA
GCGAGTCAGTGAGCGAGGAAGCGGAAGAGCGCCCAATACGCAAACCGCCTCTCCCCGCGCGTTGGCCGAT
TCATTAATGCAGCTGGCACGACAGGTTTCCCGACTGGAAAGCGGGCAGTGAGCGCAACGCAATTAATGTG
AGTTAGCTCACTCATTAGGCACCCCAGGCTTTACACTTTATGCTTCCGGCTCGTATGTTGTGTGGAATTG
TGAGCGGATAACAATTTCACACAGGAAACAGCTATGACCATGATTACGCCAAGCGCGCAATTAACCCTCA
CTAAAGGGAACAAAAGCTGGAGCTGCAAGCTTAATGTAGTCTTATGCAATACTCTTGTAGTCTTGCAACA
TGGTAACGATGAGTTAGCAACATGCCTTACAAGGAGAGAAAAAGCACCGTGCATGCCGATTGGTGGAAGT
AAGGTGGTACGATCGTGCCTTATTAGGAAGGCAACAGACGGGTCTGACATGGATTGGACGAACCACTGAA
TTGCCGCATTGCAGAGATATTGTATTTAAGTGCCTAGCTCGATACATAAACGGGTCTCTCTGGTTAGACC
AGATCTGAGCCTGGGAGCTCTCTGGCTAACTAGGGAACCCACTGCTTAAGCCTCAATAAAGCTTGCCTTG
AGTGCTTCAAGTAGTGTGTGCCCGTCTGTTGTGTGACTCTGGTAACTAGAGATCCCTCAGACCCTTTTAG
TCAGTGTGGAAAATCTCTAGCAGTGGCGCCCGAACAGGGACTTGAAAGCGAAAGGGAAACCAGAGGAGCT
CTCTCGACGCAGGACTCGGCTTGCTGAAGCGCGCACGGCAAGAGGCGAGGGGCGGCGACTGGTGAGTACG
CCAAAAATTTTGACTAGCGGAGGCTAGAAGGAGAGAGATGGGTGCGAGAGCGTCAGTATTAAGCGGGGGA
GAATTAGATCGCGATGGGAAAAAATTCGGTTAAGGCCAGGGGGAAAGAAAAAATATAAATTAAAACATAT
AGTATGGGCAAGCAGGGAGCTAGAACGATTCGCAGTTAATCCTGGCCTGTTAGAAACATCAGAAGGCTGT
AGACAAATACTGGGACAGCTACAACCATCCCTTCAGACAGGATCAGAAGAACTTAGATCATTATATAATA
CAGTAGCAACCCTCTATTGTGTGCATCAAAGGATAGAGATAAAAGACACCAAGGAAGCTTTAGACAAGAT
AGAGGAAGAGCAAAACAAAAGTAAGACCACCGCACAGCAAGCAGCAGCTGATCTTCAGACCTGGAGGAGG
AGATATGAGGGACAATTGGAGAAGTGAATTATATAAATATAAAGTAGTAAAAATTGAACCATTAGGAGTA
GCACCCACCAAGGCAAAGAGAAGAGTGGTGCAGAGAGAAAAAAGAGCAGTGGGAATAGGAGCTTTGTTCC
TTGGGTTCTTGGGAGCAGCAGGAAGCACTATGGGCGCAGCGTCAATGACGCTGACGGTACAGGCCAGACA
ATTATTGTCTGGTATAGTGCAGCAGCAGAACAATTTGCTGAGGGCTATTGAGGCGCAACAGCATCTGTTG
CAACTCACAGTCTGGGGCATCAAGCAGCTCCAGGCAAGAATCCTGGCTGTGGAAAGATACCTAAAGGATC
AACAGCTCCTGGGGATTTGGGGTTGCTCTGGAAAACTCATTTGCACCACTGCTGTGCCTTGGAATGCTAG
TTGGAGTAATAAATCTCTGGAACAGATTTGGAATCACACGACCTGGATGGAGTGGGACAGAGAAATTAAC
AATTACACAAGCTTAATACACTCCTTAATTGAAGAATCGCAAAACCAGCAAGAAAAGAATGAACAAGAAT
TATTGGAATTAGATAAATGGGCAAGTTTGTGGAATTGGTTTAACATAACAAATTGGCTGTGGTATATAAA
ATTATTCATAATGATAGTAGGAGGCTTGGTAGGTTTAAGAATAGTTTTTGCTGTACTTTCTATAGTGAAT
AGAGTTAGGCAGGGATATTCACCATTATCGTTTCAGACCCACCTCCCAACCCCGAGGGGACCCGACAGGC
CCGAAGGAATAGAAGAAGAAGGTGGAGAGAGAGACAGAGACAGATCCATTCGATTAGTGAACGGATCTCG
ACGGTATCGATCACGAGACTAGCCTCGAGCAGCAGCCCCCTTCACCGAGGGCCTATTTCCCATGATTCCT
TCATATTTGCATATACGATACAAGGCTGTTAGAGAGATAATTGGAATTAATTTGACTGTAAACACAAAGA
TATTAGTACAAAATACGTGACGTAGAAAGTAATAATTTCTTGGGTAGTTTGCAGTTTTAAAATTATGTTT
TAAAATGGACTATCATATGCCAAGTACGCCCCCTATTGACGTCAATGACGGTAAATGGCCCGCCTGGCAT
TATGCCCAGTACATGACCTTATGGGACTTTCCTACTTGGCAGTACATCTACGTATTAGTCATCGCTATTA
CCATG
Features (pLannotate 1.2.2; 29 found; start..end, strand, type, name):
      1..204     +  promoter       CMV promoter: human cytomegalovirus (CMV) immediate early promoter
    256..2493    +  CDS            EXT1: EXT1_HUMAN - Experimental evidence at protein level: Swiss-Prot protein existence level 1. Glycosyltransferase required for the biosynthesis of heparan- sulfate. The EXT1/EXT2 complex possesses substantially higher glycosyltransferase activity than EXT1 or EXT2 alone. Appears to be a tumor suppressor. Required for the exosomal release of SDCBP, CD63 and syndecan (PubMed:22660413). From Homo sapiens (Human).
   2515..2580    +  CDS            3xFLAG: three tandem FLAG® epitope tags, followed by an enterokinase cleavage site
   2628..2745    +  misc_feature   cPPT/CTS: central polypurine tract and central termination sequence of HIV-1
   2794..3304    +  promoter       hPGK promoter: human phosphoglycerate kinase 1 promoter
   3326..3925    +  CDS            PuroR: puromycin N-acetyltransferase; pac from Streptomyces alboniger; confers resistance to puromycin
   3968..4051    +  CDS            nef (fragment): NEF_HV1Z2 - Experimental evidence at protein level: Swiss-Prot protein existence level 1. Extracellular Nef protein targets CD4(+) T-lymphocytes for apoptosis by interacting with CXCR4 surface receptors. From Human immunodeficiency virus type 1 group M subtype D (isolate Z2/CDC-Z34) (HIV-1).
   4053..4286    +  LTR            3' LTR (ΔU3): self-inactivating 3' long terminal repeat (LTR) from HIV-1
   4358..4479    +  polyA_signal   SV40 poly(A) signal: SV40 polyadenylation signal
   4519..4654    +  rep_origin     SV40 ori: SV40 origin of replication
   4675..4693    -  promoter       T7 promoter: promoter for bacteriophage T7 RNA polymerase
   4701..4856    +  CDS            lacZα (fragment): LacZα fragment of β-galactosidase; lacZ fragment
   4861..5289    +  rep_origin     f1 ori (sequence partly withheld): f1 bacteriophage origin of replication; arrow indicates direction of (+) strand synthesis
   5342..5446    +  promoter       AmpR promoter: bla
   5447..6307    +  CDS            AmpR: β-lactamase; bla; confers resistance to ampicillin, carbenicillin, and related antibiotics
   6478..7066    +  rep_origin     ori: high-copy-number ColE1/pMB1/pBR322/pUC origin of replication
   7249..7341    +  CDS            lacI (fragment): lac repressor; lacI; The lac repressor binds to the lac operator to inhibit transcription in E. coli. This inhibition can be relieved by adding lactose or isopropyl-β-D-thiogalactopyranoside (IPTG).
   7354..7375    +  protein_bind   CAP binding site: CAP binding activates transcription in the presence of cAMP. E. coli catabolite activator protein
   7390..7420    +  promoter       lac promoter: promoter for the E. coli lac operon
   7428..7444    +  protein_bind   lac operator: The lac repressor binds to the lac operator to inhibit transcription in E. coli. This inhibition can be relieved by adding lactose or isopropyl-β-D-thiogalactopyranoside (IPTG). lac repressor encoded by lacI
   7489..7507    +  promoter       T3 promoter: promoter for bacteriophage T3 RNA polymerase
   7535..7761    +  promoter       RSV promoter: Rous sarcoma virus enhancer/promoter
   7762..7942    +  LTR            5' LTR (truncated): truncated 5' long terminal repeat (LTR) from HIV-1
   7989..8114    +  misc_feature   HIV-1 Ψ: packaging signal of human immunodeficiency virus type 1
   8098..8461    +  CDS            HIV-1 gag (fragment): gag protein from human immunodeficiency virus 1; gag
   8607..8840    +  misc_feature   RRE: The Rev response element (RRE) of HIV-1 allows for Rev-dependent mRNA export from the nucleus to the cytoplasm.
   9217..9317    +  CDS            Rev (fragment): human immunodeficiency virus 1 (HIV-1) Rev protein; rev; enhances nuclear export of unspliced and incompletely spliced viral mRNAs
   9367..9550    +  promoter       U6 promoter (fragment): RNA polymerase III promoter for human U6 snRNA
   9541..9675    +  enhancer       CMV enhancer (fragment): human cytomegalovirus immediate early enhancer; contains an 18-bp deletion relative to the standard CMV enhancer
