[The description below was written by a language model from this plasmid's Addgene catalogue record and pLannotate feature annotations shown in this document.]
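Description:
EXT1-pLJC2-3XFLAG is a third-generation-style, self-inactivating HIV-1 lentiviral transfer plasmid built on the pLJC2 backbone for ectopic expression of human exostosin glycosyltransferase 1 (EXT1) in mammalian cells. In bacteria it is maintained through a high-copy ColE1/pUC-type origin and selected with ampicillin via the β-lactamase gene. An f1 origin, an SV40 origin and remnants of a lac/T7/T3 cloning region are also annotated in the backbone. The viral genome is transcribed from an RSV promoter fused to a truncated 5' LTR, which makes production of genomic RNA Tat-independent. It carries the Ψ packaging signal with a partial gag sequence, the Rev response element for nuclear export of the unspliced RNA, a cPPT/CTS element and a ΔU3 3' LTR that inactivates LTR promoter activity after integration. An SV40 polyadenylation signal follows the 3' LTR.

The payload consists of two independent cassettes. A CMV enhancer/promoter, which spans the numbering origin of the circular sequence and sits next to a residual U6 promoter fragment, drives the EXT1 coding sequence. A 3xFLAG epitope lies immediately downstream of EXT1, consistent with a C-terminal tag for detecting or immunoprecipitating the protein. Downstream, a human PGK promoter drives puromycin N-acetyltransferase, allowing selection of stably transduced cells. EXT1 is a glycosyltransferase required for heparan sulfate biosynthesis. The associated publication concerns an EXT1/STAT3 axis in breast cancer aggressiveness, so the construct suits overexpression or rescue studies by transfection or, when packaged with helper plasmids, by lentiviral transduction.
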