Addgene plasmid #215818: EXT1-pLJC2-3XFLAG
Purpose: Ectopic expression of EXT-1 in mammalian cells
Depositing lab: Yoav Shaul. Depositing organization: Hebrew University. Publication: The exostosin glycosyltransferase 1/STAT3 axis is a driver of breast cancer aggressiveness. Solaimuthu B, Khatib A, Tanna M, Karmi A, Hayashi A, Abu Rmaileh A, Lichtenstein M, Takoe S, Jolly MK, Shaul YD. Proc Natl Acad Sci U S A. 2024 Jan 16;121(3):e2316733121. doi: 10.1073/pnas.2316733121. Epub 2024 Jan 12. PubMed 38215181.
Backbone
  Vector backbone: pLJC2
  Total vector size (bp): 9676
  Vector type: Mammalian Expression, Lentiviral
  Selectable markers: Puromycin
Growth in bacteria
  Bacterial resistance: Ampicillin, 100 μg/mL
  Growth temperature: 30°C
  Growth strain: NEB Stable
  Copy number: High Copy
Gene/Insert
  Gene/Insert name: Exostosin glycosyltransferase 1 (alt name: EXT1)
  Species: H. sapiens (human)
  Insert size (bp): 2328
  Entrez Gene: EXT1 (a.k.a. EXT, LGCR, LGS, TRPS2, TTV)
  Tag / fusion protein: 3X Flag
Terms and licenses: Academic/Nonprofit Terms; Industry Terms: Not Available to Industry
How to cite: EXT1-pLJC2-3XFLAG was a gift from Yoav Shaul (Addgene plasmid # 215818 ; http://n2t.net/addgene:215818 ; RRID:Addgene_215818)
